>Addgene plasmid #89146 | pFastBac-Giardia Dicer | addgene full sequence | sequence record 176430 | Addgene NGS Result
ATCTGCCCTGGCTTCAGGAGATCGGAAGACCTCGGCCGTCGCGGCGCTTGCCGGTGGTGCTGACCCCGGA
TGAAGTGGTTCGCATCCTCGGTTTTCTGGAAGGCGAGCATCGTTTGTTCGCCCAGGACTCTAGCTATAGT
TCTAGTGGTTGGCTACGTATACTCCGGAATATTAATAGATCATGGAGATAATTAAAATGATAACCATCTC
GCAAATAAATAAGTATTTTACTGTTTTCGTAACAGTTTTGTAATAAAAAAACCTATAAATATTCCGGATT
ATTCATACCGTCCCACCATCGGGCGCGGATCTCGGTCCGAAACCATGTCGTACTACCATCACCATCACCA
TCACGATTACGATATCCCAACGACCGAAAACCTGTATTTTCAGGGCGCCATGCATGCTTTGGGACACTGT
TGCACAGTTGTGACTACTAGAGGACCATCCCACTGGTTGCTACTTCTAGACACTCACCTGGGCACCTTGC
CAGGGTTTAAGGTTAGTGCAGGCCGAGGGCTTCCCGCCGCAGAGGTGTACTTTGAAGCGGGTCCGAGGGT
GTCTCTCTCTCGAACTGATGCAACTATAGTAGCCGTGTATCAGTCCATTCTCTTTCAGCTGCTGGGACCC
ACATTTCCTGCTTCATGGACTGAGATTGGAGCAACAATGCCTCACAATGAATACACTTTCCCTCGATTTA
TATCCAATCCACCACAATTCGCCACCCTGGCATTTTTACCCTTACTATCTCCTACCAGCCCTCTGGACTT
GCGTGCATTAATGGTCACTGCACAACTCATGTGTGATGCAAAGCGCTTGTCAGATGAATATACAGACTAT
TCCACTTTATCTGCATCCCTCCATGGGCGTATGGTTGCAACTCCCGAAATAAGCTGGTCTCTTTATGTCG
TTCTTGGGATCGATTCTACCCAAACTAGCCTTTCTTACTTTACCAGAGCAAATGAATCAATAACATACAT
GAGATACTATGCAACAGCCCACAATATTCACCTGCGTGCTGCAGATCTTCCGCTTGTGGCAGCAGTCAGA
TTAGACGATCTAAAAGACCACCAGATTCCCGCGCCTGGATCCTGGGATGATTTGGCTCCCAAGCTTCGCT
TCCTGCCGCCTGAGCTCTGCCTACTGCTGCCAGATGAATTTGATCTAATCAGGGTCCAGGCGCTTCAATT
TCTACCAGAGATTGCTAAGCACATATGTGACATACAGAATACAATCTGTGCCCTGGATAAAAGCTTTCCT
GACTGTGGGCGGATCGGTGGCGAGCGATACTTTGCAATCACTGCCGGACTTCGGCTCGATCAGGGGCGTG
GACGAGGGCTTGCCGGTTGGAGAACACCCTTTGGGCCTTTTGGTGTAAGTCACACCGATGTTTTCCAGCG
ACTCGAATTGCTAGGAGATGCTGTGTTAGGCTTTATCGTGACTGCCCGCCTCCTTTGCCTTTTTCCAGAT
GCGTCTGTGGGAACACTTGTTGAGCTAAAGATGGAGCTTGTTCGCAATGAGGCTCTAAACTATCTTGTAC
AAACGCTTGGACTTCCTCAGTTGGCGGAGTTTTCCAACAACCTTGTGGCGAAGAGCAAAACATGGGCAGA
TATGTATGAGGAGATCGTTGGATCAATCTTTACGGGACCTAATGGAATCTATGGCTGTGAGGAATTTCTT
GCGAAGACGCTTATGAGTCCCGAACACTCCAAGACAGTAGGATCTGCCTGTCCAGATGCAGTCACCAAGG
CATCAAAGCGTGTTTGCATGGGAGAAGCGGGGGCGCATGAATTCAGAAGCCTTGTGGACTATGCTTGTGA
GCAAGGCATTAGTGTCTTCTGTTCTTCGCGGGTGTCAACTATGTTTCTCGAGCGTCTCAGAGACATTCCA
GCAGAGGACATGCTAGATTGGTACCGACTTGGTATCCAGTTTTCGCATCGTTCAGGCCTATCAGGACCTG
GCGGCGTCGTATCAGTTATAGACATAATGACACATTTGGCTCGAGGCCTATGGCTGGGCTCTCCAGGCTT
CTATGTTGAACAGCAAACTGATAAGAATGAGTCGGCTTGTCCGCCCACTATACCTGTTTTATATATCTAT
CATCGCTCTGTGCAGTGTCCTGTTTTATATGGGTCGCTCACAGAAACCCCTACAGGGCCCGTTGCTTCTA
AGGTTCTCGCTCTCTATGAGAAGATTCTGGCATATGAGTCATCAGGAGGTAGTAAGCATATAGCAGCTCA
GACAGTTAGCAGATCTCTGGCCGTACCCATTCCTAGTGGCACTATCCCCTTCCTGATTCGGTTATTGCAA
ATAGCACTAACTCCTCACGTGTACCAAAAACTTGAGCTTCTTGGAGACGCATTCCTGAAGTGCAGCCTTG
CTCTCCATCTCCACGCTCTCCACCCCACGCTCACAGAGGGCGCTCTTACACGCATGCGGCAATCTGCAGA
AACAAATTCTGTACTGGGAAGATTGACAAAAAGGTTTCCTTCTGTAGTTTCTGAGGTTATTATAGAATCC
CATCCGAAAATACAGCCTGACAGCAAGGTTTATGGCGATACATTTGAAGCCATTTTGGCAGCAATTCTTC
TTGCGTGCGGGGAAGAGGCAGCAGGTGCTTTTGTTCGAGAGCATGTTCTCCCACAAGTAGTAGCTGATGC
GTAGGCGGCCGCGTCGACACTAGTGCGGCCGCTTTCGAATCTAGAGCCTGCAGTCTCGAGGCATGCGGTA
CCAAGCTTGTCGAGAAGTACTAGAGGATCATAATCAGCCATACCACATTTGTAGAGGTTTTACTTGCTTT
AAAAAACCTCCCACACCTCCCCCTGAACCTGAAACATAAAATGAATGCAATTGTTGTTGTTAACTTGTTT
ATTGCAGCTTATAATGGTTACAAATAAAGCAATAGCATCACAAATTTCACAAATAAAGCATTTTTTTCAC
TGCATTCTAGTTGTGGTTTGTCCAAACTCATCAATGTATCTTATCATGTCTGGATCTGATCACTGCTTGA
GCCTAGGAGATCCGAACCAGATAAGTGAAATCTAGTTCCAAACTATTTTGTCATTTTTAATTTTCGTATT
AGCTTACGACGCTACACCCAGTTCCCATCTATTTTGTCACTCTTCCCTAAATAATCCTTAAAAACTCCAT
TTCCACCCCTCCCAGTTCCCAACTATTTTGTCCGCCCACAGCGGGGCATTTTTCTTCCTGTTATGTTTTT
AATCAAACATCCTGCCAACTCCATGTGACAAACCGTCATCTTCGGCTACTTTTTCTCTGTCACAGAATGA
AAATTTTTCTGTCATCTCTTCGTTATTAATGTTTGTAATTGACTGAATATCAACGCTTATTTGCAGCCTG
AATGGCGAATGGG
[124 nt withheld, positions 3374-3497]
C
[91 nt withheld, positions 3499-3589]
A
[49 nt withheld, positions 3591-3639]
CCTTTGACGTTGGAGTCCACGTTCTT
[37 nt withheld, positions 3666-3702]
ACCCTATCTCGGTCTATTCTTTTGATTTATAAGGGATTTTGCCGATTTCGGCCTATTGGTTAAAAAATGA
GCTGATTTAACAAAAATTTAACGCGAATTTTAACAAAATATTAACGCTTACAATTTAGGTGGCACTTTTC
GGGGAAATGTGCGCGGAACCCCTATTTGTTTATTTTTCTAAATACATTCAAATATGTATCCGCTCATGAG
ACAATAACCCTGATAAATGCTTCAATAATATTGAAAAAGGAAGAGTATGAGTATTCAACATTTCCGTGTC
GCCCTTATTCCCTTTTTTGCGGCATTTTGCCTTCCTGTTTTTGCTCACCCAGAAACGCTGGTGAAAGTAA
AAGATGCTGAAGATCAGTTGGGTGCACGAGTGGGTTACATCGAACTGGATCTCAACAGCGGTAAGATCCT
TGAGAGTTTTCGCCCCGAAGAACGTTTTCCAATGATGAGCACTTTTAAAGTTCTGCTATGTGGCGCGGTA
TTATCCCGTATTGACGCCGGGCAAGAGCAACTCGGTCGCCGCATACACTATTCTCAGAATGACTTGGTTG
AGTACTCACCAGTCACAGAAAAGCATCTTACGGATGGCATGACAGTAAGAGAATTATGCAGTGCTGCCAT
AACCATGAGTGATAACACTGCGGCCAACTTACTTCTGACAACGATCGGAGGACCGAAGGAGCTAACCGCT
TTTTTGCACAACATGGGGGATCATGTAACTCGCCTTGATCGTTGGGAACCGGAGCTGAATGAAGCCATAC
CAAACGACGAGCGTGACACCACGATGCCTGTAGCAATGGCAACAACGTTGCGCAAACTATTAACTGGCGA
ACTACTTACTCTAGCTTCCCGGCAACAATTAATAGACTGGATGGAGGCGGATAAAGTTGCAGGACCACTT
CTGCGCTCGGCCCTTCCGGCTGGCTGGTTTATTGCTGATAAATCTGGAGCCGGTGAGCGTGGGTCTCGCG
GTATCATTGCAGCACTGGGGCCAGATGGTAAGCCCTCCCGTATCGTAGTTATCTACACGACGGGGAGTCA
GGCAACTATGGATGAACGAAATAGACAGATCGCTGAGATAGGTGCCTCACTGATTAAGCATTGGTAACTG
TCAGACCAAGTTTACTCATATATACTTTAGATTGATTTAAAACTTCATTTTTAATTTAAAAGGATCTAGG
TGAAGATCCTTTTTGATAATCTCATGACCAAAATCCCTTAACGTGAGTTTTCGTTCCACTGAGCGTCAGA
CCCCGTAGAAAAGATCAAAGGATCTTCTTGAGATCCTTTTTTTCTGCGCGTAATCTGCTGCTTGCAAACA
AAAAAACCACCGCTACCAGCGGTGGTTTGTTTGCCGGATCAAGAGCTACCAACTCTTTTTCCGAAGGTAA
CTGGCTTCAGCAGAGCGCAGATACCAAATACTGTTCTTCTAGTGTAGCCGTAGTTAGGCCACCACTTCAA
GAACTCTGTAGCACCGCCTACATACCTCGCTCTGCTAATCCTGTTACCAGTGGCTGCTGCCAGTGGCGAT
AAGTCGTGTCTTACCGGGTTGGACTCAAGACGATAGTTACCGGATAAGGCGCAGCGGTCGGGCTGAACGG
GGGGTTCGTGCACACAGCCCAGCTTGGAGCGAACGACCTACACCGAACTGAGATACCTACAGCGTGAGCT
ATGAGAAAGCGCCACGCTTCCCGAAGGGAGAAAGGCGGACAGGTATCCGGTAAGCGGCAGGGTCGGAACA
GGAGAGCGCACGAGGGAGCTTCCAGGGGGAAACGCCTGGTATCTTTATAGTCCTGTCGGGTTTCGCCACC
TCTGACTTGAGCGTCGATTTTTGTGATGCTCGTCAGGGGGGCGGAGCCTATGGAAAAACGCCAGCAACGC
GGCCTTTTTACGGTTCCTGGCCTTTTGCTGGCCTTTTGCTCACATGTTCTTTCCTGCGTTATCCCCTGAT
TCTGTGGATAACCGTATTACCGCCTTTGAGTGAGCTGATACCGCTCGCCGCAGCCGAACGACCGAGCGCA
GCGAGTCAGTGAGCGAGGAAGCGGAAGAGCGCCTGATGCGGTATTTTCTCCTTACGCATCTGTGCGGTAT
TTCACACCGCATAGACCAGCCGCGTAACCTGGCAAAATCGGTTACGGTTGAGTAATAAATGGATGCCCTG
CGTAAGCGGGTGTGGGCGGACAATAAAGTCTTAAACTGAACAAAATAGATCTAAACTATGACAATAAAGT
CTTAAACTAGACAGAATAGTTGTAAACTGAAATCAGTCCAGTTATGCTGTGAAAAAGCATACTGGACTTT
TGTTATGGCTAAAGCAAACTCTTCATTTTCTGAAGTGCAAATTGCCCGTCGTATTAAAGAGGGGCGTGGC
CAAGGGCATGGTAAAGACTATATTCGCGGCGTTGTGACAATTTACCGAACAACTCCGCGGCCGGGAAGCC
GATCTCGGCTTGAACGAATTGTTAGGTGGCGGTACTTGGGTCGATATCAAAGTGCATCACTTCTTCCCGT
ATGCCCAACTTTGTATAGAGAGCCACTGCGGGATCGTCACCGTAATCTGCTTGCACGTAGATCACATAAG
CACCAAGCGCGTTGGCCTCATGCTTGAGGAGATTGATGAGCGCGGTGGCAATGCCCTGCCTCCGGTGCTC
GCCGGAGACTGCGAGATCATAGATATAGATCTCACTACGCGGCTGCTCAAACTTGGGCAGAACGTAAGCC
GCGAGAGCGCCAACAACCGCTTCTTGGTCGAAGGCAGCAAGCGCGATGAATGTCTTACTACGGAGCAAGT
TCCCGAGGTAATCGGAGTCCGGCTGATGTTGGGAGTAGGTGGCTACGTCTCCGAACTCACGACCGAAAAG
ATCAAGAGCAGCCCGCATGGATTTGACTTGGTCAGGGCCGAGCCTACATGTGCGAATGATGCCCATACTT
GAGCCACCTAACTTTGTTTTAGGGCGACTGCCCTGCTGCGTAACATCGTTGCTGCTCCATAACATCAAAC
ATCGACCCACGGCGTAACGCGCTTGCTGCTTGGATGCCCGAGGCATAGACTGTACAAAAAAACAGTCATA
ACAAGCCATGAAAACCGCCACTGCGCCGTTACCACCGCTGCGTTCGGTCAAGGTTCTGGACCAGTTGCGT
GAGCGCATACGCTACTTGCATTACAGTTTACGAACCGAACAGGCTTATGTCAACTGGGTTCGTGCCTTCA
TCCGTTTCCACGGTGTGCGTCACCCGGCAACCTTGGGCAGCAGCGAAGTCGAGGCATTTCTGTCCTGGCT
GGCGAACGAGCGCAAGGTTTCGGTCTCCACGCATCGTCAGGCATTGGCGGCCTTGCTGTTCTTCTACGGC
AAGGTGCTGTGCACGG
Features (pLannotate 1.2.2; 17 found; start..end, strand, type, name):
    179..270     +  promoter       polyhedrin promoter: polh from Autographa californica; promoter for the baculovirus polyhedrin gene
    335..354     +  CDS            8xHis (fragment): 8xHis affinity tag
    376..396     +  CDS            TEV site: tobacco etch virus (TEV) protease recognition and cleavage site
    400..2661    +  CDS            DCL_GIAIC: Experimental evidence at protein level: Swiss-Prot protein existence level 1. Involved in cleaving double-stranded RNA in the RNA interference (RNAi) pathway. It produces 21 to 23 bp dsRNAs (siRNAs) which target the selective destruction of homologous RNAs. From Giardia intestinalis (strain ATCC 50803 / WB clone C6) (Giardia lamblia).
   2756..2839    +  CDS            large T antigen (fragment): large T antigen from SV40 (simian virus 40)
   2862..2996    +  polyA_signal   SV40 poly(A) signal: SV40 polyadenylation signal
   3025..3190    -  mobile_element Tn7L: mini-Tn7 element (left end of the Tn7 transposon) Tn7
   3353..3369    +  CDS            lacZα (fragment): LacZα fragment of β-galactosidase; lacZ fragment
   3374..3828    +  rep_origin     f1 ori (sequence partly withheld): f1 bacteriophage origin of replication; arrow indicates direction of (+) strand synthesis
   3854..3958    +  promoter       AmpR promoter: bla
   3959..4819    +  CDS            AmpR: β-lactamase; bla; confers resistance to ampicillin, carbenicillin, and related antibiotics
   4990..5578    +  rep_origin     ori: high-copy-number ColE1/pMB1/pBR322/pUC origin of replication
   5764..5815    -  misc_feature   bom (fragment): basis of mobility region from pBR322
   5883..6107    -  mobile_element Tn7R: mini-Tn7 element (right end of the Tn7 transposon) Tn7
   6174..6707    -  CDS            GmR: gentamycin acetyltransferase; aacC1; confers resistance to gentamycin
   6877..6905    -  promoter       Pc promoter: intI1 (promoter lies within the coding sequence); class 1 integron promoter
   6883..152     -  CDS            YPR2_ECOLX (fragment) (across the origin): Protein predicted: Swiss-Prot protein existence level 4. From Escherichia coli.
