[The description below was written by a language model from this plasmid's Addgene catalogue record and pLannotate feature annotations shown in this document.]
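Description:
pFastBac-Giardia Dicer is a baculovirus donor (transfer) plasmid built on the pFastBac backbone for producing the Dicer enzyme of Giardia intestinalis in Sf9 insect cells. In E. coli it is maintained through a high-copy ColE1/pUC-type origin and selected with ampicillin via the β-lactamase gene. An f1 origin is also present. The annotated sequence is 7,078 nt in total.

The expression cassette sits between the Tn7R and Tn7L ends of a mini-Tn7 element, together with a gentamicin acetyltransferase gene driven by the integron Pc promoter. In pFastBac-type systems this arrangement allows the whole segment to be moved by Tn7 transposition into a baculovirus shuttle genome (bacmid) carried in a suitable E. coli strain, with gentamicin resistance marking the transposed cassette. The resulting recombinant bacmid is then used to generate virus for infecting insect cells.

Within the cassette, the very late polyhedrin promoter from Autographa californica nucleopolyhedrovirus drives an open reading frame that begins with a histidine affinity tag. The catalogue records this tag as His6, while the annotation software matched it as a fragment of an 8xHis tag. It is followed by a TEV protease cleavage site and then the Giardia Dicer coding sequence, so the tag can be removed after affinity purification. An SV40 polyadenylation signal terminates the transcript.

Giardia Dicer is an RNase that cleaves double-stranded RNA into short siRNA-length duplexes in the RNA interference pathway. The construct is intended for making recombinant, purifiable protein. The associated publication concerns in vitro reconstitution of RNAi machinery, which suggests use in biochemical studies, although the record does not spell out the specific experiments.
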