Addgene plasmid #89146: pFastBac-Giardia Dicer
Purpose: Expression of Giardia Dicer in Sf9 cells
Depositing lab: Jennifer Doudna. Depositing organization: University of California, Berkeley. Publication: In vitro reconstitution of the human RISC-loading complex. MacRae IJ, Ma E, Zhou M, Robinson CV, Doudna JA. Proc Natl Acad Sci U S A. 2008 Jan 15;105(2):512-7. doi: 10.1073/pnas.0710869105. Epub 2008 Jan 4. PubMed 18178619.
Backbone
  Vector backbone: pFastBac
  Vector type: Insect Expression
Growth in bacteria
  Bacterial resistance: Ampicillin, 100 μg/mL
  Growth temperature: 37°C
  Growth strain: DH5alpha
  Copy number: Unknown
Gene/Insert
  Gene/Insert name: Giardia Dicer
  Species: Giardia
  Tag / fusion protein: His6-teve (N terminal on insert)
Terms and licenses: Academic/Nonprofit Terms; Industry Terms: Not Available to Industry
How to cite: pFastBac-Giardia Dicer was a gift from Jennifer Doudna (Addgene plasmid # 89146 ; http://n2t.net/addgene:89146 ; RRID:Addgene_89146)
